>Addgene plasmid #86318 | PX458_HMG20A_1 | depositor full sequence | sequence record 168199 | Full Sequence
TTTTGCTCACATGTNNGAGGGCCTATTTCCCATGATTCCTTCATATTTGCATATACGATACAAGGCTGTT
AGAGAGATAATTGGAATTAATTTGACTGTAAACACAAAGATATTAGTACAAAATACGTGACGTAGAAAGT
AATAATTTCTTGGGTAGTTTGCAGTTTTAAAATTATGTTTTAAAATGGACTATCATATGCTTACCGTAAC
TTGAAAGTATTTCGATTTCTTGGCTTTATATATCTTGTGGAAAGGACGAAACACCGTGAACAGACTCGAT
CGTTAGTTTTAGAGCTAGAAATAGCAAGTTAAAATAAGGCTAGTCCGTTATCAACTTGAAAAAGTGGCAC
CGAGTCGGTGCTTTTTTGTTTTAGAGCTAGAAATAGCAAGTTAAAATAAGGCTAGTCCGTTTTTAGCGCG
TGCGCCAATTCTGCAGACAAATGGCTCTAGAGGTACCCGTTACATAACTTACGGTAAATGGCCCGCCTGG
CTGACCGCCCAACGACCCCCGCCCATTGACGTCAATAGTAACGCCAATAGGGACTTTCCATTGACGTCAA
TGGGTGGAGTATTTACGGTAAACTGCCCACTTGGCAGTACATCAAGTGTATCATATGCCAAGTACGCCCC
CTATTGACGTCAATGACGGTAAATGGCCCGCCTGGCATTGTGCCCAGTACATGACCTTATGGGACTTTCC
TACTTGGCAGTACATCTACGTATTAGTCATCGCTATTACCATGGTCGAGGTGAGCCCCACGTTCTGCTTC
ACTCTCCCCATCTCCCCCCCCTCCCCACCCCCAATTTTGTATTTATTTATTTTTTAATTATTTTGTGCAG
CGATGGGGGCGGGGGGGGGGGGGGGGCGCGCGCCAGGCGGGGCGGGGCGGGGCGAGGGGCGGGGCGGGGC
GAGGCGGAGAGGTGCGGCGGCAGCCAATCAGAGCGGCGCGCTCCGAAAGTTTCCTTTTATGGCGAGGCGG
CGGCGGCGGCGGCCCTATAAAAAGCGAAGCGCGCGGCGGGCGGGAGTCGCTGCGACGCTGCCTTCGCCCC
GTGCCCCGCTCCGCCGCCGCCTCGCGCCGCCCGCCCCGGCTCTGACTGACCGCGTTACTCCCACAGGTGA
GCGGGCGGGACGGCCCTTCTCCTCCGGGCTGTAATTAGCTGAGCAAGAGGTAAGGGTTTAAGGGATGGTT
GGTTGGTGGGGTATTAATGTTTAATTACCTGGAGCACCTGCCTGAAATCACTTTTTTTCAGGTTGGACCG
GTGCCACCATGGACTATAAGGACCACGACGGAGACTACAAGGATCATGATATTGATTACAAAGACGATGA
CGATAAGATGGCCCCAAAGAAGAAGCGGAAGGTCGGTATCCACGGAGTCCCAGCAGCCGACAAGAAGTAC
AGCATCGGCCTGGACATCGGCACCAACTCTGTGGGCTGGGCCGTGATCACCGACGAGTACAAGGTGCCCA
GCAAGAAATTCAAGGTGCTGGGCAACACCGACCGGCACAGCATCAAGAAGAACCTGATCGGAGCCCTGCT
GTTCGACAGCGGCGAAACAGCCGAGGCCACCCGGCTGAAGAGAACCGCCAGAAGAAGATACACCAGACGG
AAGAACCGGATCTGCTATCTGCAAGAGATCTTCAGCAACGAGATGGCCAAGGTGGACGACAGCTTCTTCC
ACAGACTGGAAGAGTCCTTCCTGGTGGAAGAGGATAAGAAGCACGAGCGGCACCCCATCTTCGGCAACAT
CGTGGACGAGGTGGCCTACCACGAGAAGTACCCCACCATCTACCACCTGAGAAAGAAACTGGTGGACAGC
ACCGACAAGGCCGACCTGCGGCTGATCTATCTGGCCCTGGCCCACATGATCAAGTTCCGGGGCCACTTCC
TGATCGAGGGCGACCTGAACCCCGACAACAGCGACGTGGACAAGCTGTTCATCCAGCTGGTGCAGACCTA
CAACCAGCTGTTCGAGGAAAACCCCATCAACGCCAGCGGCGTGGACGCCAAGGCCATCCTGTCTGCCAGA
CTGAGCAAGAGCAGACGGCTGGAAAATCTGATCGCCCAGCTGCCCGGCGAGAAGAAGAATGGCCTGTTCG
GAAACCTGATTGCCCTGAGCCTGGGCCTGACCCCCAACTTCAAGAGCAACTTCGACCTGGCCGAGGATGC
CAAACTGCAGCTGAGCAAGGACACCTACGACGACGACCTGGACAACCTGCTGGCCCAGATCGGCGACCAG
TACGCCGACCTGTTTCTGGCCGCCAAGAACCTGTCCGACGCCATCCTGCTGAGCGACATCCTGAGAGTGA
ACACCGAGATCACCAAGGCCCCCCTGAGCGCCTCTATGATCAAGAGATACGACGAGCACCACCAGGACCT
GACCCTGCTGAAAGCTCTCGTGCGGCAGCAGCTGCCTGAGAAGTACAAAGAGATTTTCTTCGACCAGAGC
AAGAACGGCTACGCCGGCTACATTGACGGCGGAGCCAGCCAGGAAGAGTTCTACAAGTTCATCAAGCCCA
TCCTGGAAAAGATGGACGGCACCGAGGAACTGCTCGTGAAGCTGAACAGAGAGGACCTGCTGCGGAAGCA
GCGGACCTTCGACAACGGCAGCATCCCCCACCAGATCCACCTGGGAGAGCTGCACGCCATTCTGCGGCGG
CAGGAAGATTTTTACCCATTCCTGAAGGACAACCGGGAAAAGATCGAGAAGATCCTGACCTTCCGCATCC
CCTACTACGTGGGCCCTCTGGCCAGGGGAAACAGCAGATTCGCCTGGATGACCAGAAAGAGCGAGGAAAC
CATCACCCCCTGGAACTTCGAGGAAGTGGTGGACAAGGGCGCTTCCGCCCAGAGCTTCATCGAGCGGATG
ACCAACTTCGATAAGAACCTGCCCAACGAGAAGGTGCTGCCCAAGCACAGCCTGCTGTACGAGTACTTCA
CCGTGTATAACGAGCTGACCAAAGTGAAATACGTGACCGAGGGAATGAGAAAGCCCGCCTTCCTGAGCGG
CGAGCAGAAAAAGGCCATCGTGGACCTGCTGTTCAAGACCAACCGGAAAGTGACCGTGAAGCAGCTGAAA
GAGGACTACTTCAAGAAAATCGAGTGCTTCGACTCCGTGGAAATCTCCGGCGTGGAAGATCGGTTCAACG
CCTCCCTGGGCACATACCACGATCTGCTGAAAATTATCAAGGACAAGGACTTCCTGGACAATGAGGAAAA
CGAGGACATTCTGGAAGATATCGTGCTGACCCTGACACTGTTTGAGGACAGAGAGATGATCGAGGAACGG
CTGAAAACCTATGCCCACCTGTTCGACGACAAAGTGATGAAGCAGCTGAAGCGGCGGAGATACACCGGCT
GGGGCAGGCTGAGCCGGAAGCTGATCAACGGCATCCGGGACAAGCAGTCCGGCAAGACAATCCTGGATTT
CCTGAAGTCCGACGGCTTCGCCAACAGAAACTTCATGCAGCTGATCCACGACGACAGCCTGACCTTTAAA
GAGGACATCCAGAAAGCCCAGGTGTCCGGCCAGGGCGATAGCCTGCACGAGCACATTGCCAATCTGGCCG
GCAGCCCCGCCATTAAGAAGGGCATCCTGCAGACAGTGAAGGTGGTGGACGAGCTCGTGAAAGTGATGGG
CCGGCACAAGCCCGAGAACATCGTGATCGAAATGGCCAGAGAGAACCAGACCACCCAGAAGGGACAGAAG
AACAGCCGCGAGAGAATGAAGCGGATCGAAGAGGGCATCAAAGAGCTGGGCAGCCAGATCCTGAAAGAAC
ACCCCGTGGAAAACACCCAGCTGCAGAACGAGAAGCTGTACCTGTACTACCTGCAGAATGGGCGGGATAT
GTACGTGGACCAGGAACTGGACATCAACCGGCTGTCCGACTACGATGTGGACCATATCGTGCCTCAGAGC
TTTCTGAAGGACGACTCCATCGACAACAAGGTGCTGACCAGAAGCGACAAGAACCGGGGCAAGAGCGACA
ACGTGCCCTCCGAAGAGGTCGTGAAGAAGATGAAGAACTACTGGCGGCAGCTGCTGAACGCCAAGCTGAT
TACCCAGAGAAAGTTCGACAATCTGACCAAGGCCGAGAGAGGCGGCCTGAGCGAACTGGATAAGGCCGGC
TTCATCAAGAGACAGCTGGTGGAAACCCGGCAGATCACAAAGCACGTGGCACAGATCCTGGACTCCCGGA
TGAACACTAAGTACGACGAGAATGACAAGCTGATCCGGGAAGTGAAAGTGATCACCCTGAAGTCCAAGCT
GGTGTCCGATTTCCGGAAGGATTTCCAGTTTTACAAAGTGCGCGAGATCAACAACTACCACCACGCCCAC
GACGCCTACCTGAACGCCGTCGTGGGAACCGCCCTGATCAAAAAGTACCCTAAGCTGGAAAGCGAGTTCG
TGTACGGCGACTACAAGGTGTACGACGTGCGGAAGATGATCGCCAAGAGCGAGCAGGAAATCGGCAAGGC
TACCGCCAAGTACTTCTTCTACAGCAACATCATGAACTTTTTCAAGACCGAGATTACCCTGGCCAACGGC
GAGATCCGGAAGCGGCCTCTGATCGAGACAAACGGCGAAACCGGGGAGATCGTGTGGGATAAGGGCCGGG
ATTTTGCCACCGTGCGGAAAGTGCTGAGCATGCCCCAAGTGAATATCGTGAAAAAGACCGAGGTGCAGAC
AGGCGGCTTCAGCAAAGAGTCTATCCTGCCCAAGAGGAACAGCGATAAGCTGATCGCCAGAAAGAAGGAC
TGGGACCCTAAGAAGTACGGCGGCTTCGACAGCCCCACCGTGGCCTATTCTGTGCTGGTGGTGGCCAAAG
TGGAAAAGGGCAAGTCCAAGAAACTGAAGAGTGTGAAAGAGCTGCTGGGGATCACCATCATGGAAAGAAG
CAGCTTCGAGAAGAATCCCATCGACTTTCTGGAAGCCAAGGGCTACAAAGAAGTGAAAAAGGACCTGATC
ATCAAGCTGCCTAAGTACTCCCTGTTCGAGCTGGAAAACGGCCGGAAGAGAATGCTGGCCTCTGCCGGCG
AACTGCAGAAGGGAAACGAACTGGCCCTGCCCTCCAAATATGTGAACTTCCTGTACCTGGCCAGCCACTA
TGAGAAGCTGAAGGGCTCCCCCGAGGATAATGAGCAGAAACAGCTGTTTGTGGAACAGCACAAGCACTAC
CTGGACGAGATCATCGAGCAGATCAGCGAGTTCTCCAAGAGAGTGATCCTGGCCGACGCTAATCTGGACA
AAGTGCTGTCCGCCTACAACAAGCACCGGGATAAGCCCATCAGAGAGCAGGCCGAGAATATCATCCACCT
GTTTACCCTGACCAATCTGGGAGCCCCTGCCGCCTTCAAGTACTTTGACACCACCATCGACCGGAAGAGG
TACACCAGCACCAAAGAGGTGCTGGACGCCACCCTGATCCACCAGAGCATCACCGGCCTGTACGAGACAC
GGATCGACCTGTCTCAGCTGGGAGGCGACAAAAGGCCGGCGGCCACGAAAAAGGCCGGCCAGGCAAAAAA
GAAAAAGGAATTCGGCAGTGGAGAGGGCAGAGGAAGTCTGCTAACATGCGGTGACGTCGAGGAGAATCCT
GGCCCAGTGAGCAAGGGCGAGGAGCTGTTCACCGGGGTGGTGCCCATCCTGGTCGAGCTGGACGGCGACG
TAAACGGCCACAAGTTCAGCGTGTCCGGCGAGGGCGAGGGCGATGCCACCTACGGCAAGCTGACCCTGAA
GTTCATCTGCACCACCGGCAAGCTGCCCGTGCCCTGGCCCACCCTCGTGACCACCCTGACCTACGGCGTG
CAGTGCTTCAGCCGCTACCCCGACCACATGAAGCAGCACGACTTCTTCAAGTCCGCCATGCCCGAAGGCT
ACGTCCAGGAGCGCACCATCTTCTTCAAGGACGACGGCAACTACAAGACCCGCGCCGAGGTGAAGTTCGA
GGGCGACACCCTGGTGAACCGCATCGAGCTGAAGGGCATCGACTTCAAGGAGGACGGCAACATCCTGGGG
CACAAGCTGGAGTACAACTACAACAGCCACAACGTCTATATCATGGCCGACAAGCAGAAGAACGGCATCA
AGGTGAACTTCAAGATCCGCCACAACATCGAGGACGGCAGCGTGCAGCTCGCCGACCACTACCAGCAGAA
CACCCCCATCGGCGACGGCCCCGTGCTGCTGCCCGACAACCACTACCTGAGCACCCAGTCCGCCCTGAGC
AAAGACCCCAACGAGAAGCGCGATCACATGGTCCTGCTGGAGTTCGTGACCGCCGCCGGGATCACTCTCG
GCATGGACGAGCTGTACAAGGAATTCTAACTAGAGCTCGCTGATCAGCCTCGACTGTGCCTTCTAGTTGC
CAGCCATCTGTTGTTTGCCCCTCCCCCGTGCCTTCCTTGACCCTGGAAGGTGCCACTCCCACTGTCCTTT
CCTAATAAAATGAGGAAATTGCATCGCATTGTCTGAGTAGGTGTCATTCTATTCTGGGGGGTGGGGTGGG
GCAGGACAGCAAGGGGGAGGATTGGGAAGAGAATAGCAGGCATGCTGGGGAGCGGCCGCAGGAACCCCTA
GTGATGGAGTTGGCCACTCCCTCTCTGCGCGCTCGCTCGCTCACTGAGGCCGGGCGACCAAAGGTCGCCC
GACGCCCGGGCTTTGCCCGGGCGGCCTCAGTGAGCGAGCGAGCGCGCAGCTGCCTGCAGGGGCGCCTGAT
GCGGTATTTTCTCCTTACGCATCTGTGCGGTATTTCACACCGCATA
[142 nt withheld, positions 6767-6908]
C
[141 nt withheld, positions 6910-7050]
CCTTTGACGTTGGAGTCCACGTTCTTT
[37 nt withheld, positions 7078-7114]
ACCCTATCTCGGGCTATTCTTTTGATTTATAAGGGATTTTGCCGATTTCGGCCTATTGGTTAAAAAATGA
GCTGATTTAACAAAAATTTAACGCGAATTTTAACAAAATATTAACGTTTACAATTTTATGGTGCACTCTC
AGTACAATCTGCTCTGATGCCGCATAGTTAAGCCAGCCCCGACACCCGCCAACACCCGCTGACGCGCCCT
GACGGGCTTGTCTGCTCCCGGCATCCGCTTACAGACAAGCTGTGACCGTCTCCGGGAGCTGCATGTGTCA
GAGGTTTTCACCGTCATCACCGAAACGCGCGAGACGAAAGGGCCTCGTGATACGCCTATTTTTATAGGTT
AATGTCATGATAATAATGGTTTCTTAGACGTCAGGTGGCACTTTTCGGGGAAATGTGCGCGGAACCCCTA
TTTGTTTATTTTTCTAAATACATTCAAATATGTATCCGCTCATGAGACAATAACCCTGATAAATGCTTCA
ATAATATTGAAAAAGGAAGAGTATGAGTATTCAACATTTCCGTGTCGCCCTTATTCCCTTTTTTGCGGCA
TTTTGCCTTCCTGTTTTTGCTCACCCAGAAACGCTGGTGAAAGTAAAAGATGCTGAAGATCAGTTGGGTG
CACGAGTGGGTTACATCGAACTGGATCTCAACAGCGGTAAGATCCTTGAGAGTTTTCGCCCCGAAGAACG
TTTTCCAATGATGAGCACTTTTAAAGTTCTGCTATGTGGCGCGGTATTATCCCGTATTGACGCCGGGCAA
GAGCAACTCGGTCGCCGCATACACTATTCTCAGAATGACTTGGTTGAGTACTCACCAGTCACAGAAAAGC
ATCTTACGGATGGCATGACAGTAAGAGAATTATGCAGTGCTGCCATAACCATGAGTGATAACACTGCGGC
CAACTTACTTCTGACAACGATCGGAGGACCGAAGGAGCTAACCGCTTTTTTGCACAACATGGGGGATCAT
GTAACTCGCCTTGATCGTTGGGAACCGGAGCTGAATGAAGCCATACCAAACGACGAGCGTGACACCACGA
TGCCTGTAGCAATGGCAACAACGTTGCGCAAACTATTAACTGGCGAACTACTTACTCTAGCTTCCCGGCA
ACAATTAATAGACTGGATGGAGGCGGATAAAGTTGCAGGACCACTTCTGCGCTCGGCCCTTCCGGCTGGC
TGGTTTATTGCTGATAAATCTGGAGCCGGTGAGCGTGGAAGCCGCGGTATCATTGCAGCACTGGGGCCAG
ATGGTAAGCCCTCCCGTATCGTAGTTATCTACACGACGGGGAGTCAGGCAACTATGGATGAACGAAATAG
ACAGATCGCTGAGATAGGTGCCTCACTGATTAAGCATTGGTAACTGTCAGACCAAGTTTACTCATATATA
CTTTAGATTGATTTAAAACTTCATTTTTAATTTAAAAGGATCTAGGTGAAGATCCTTTTTGATAATCTCA
TGACCAAAATCCCTTAACGTGAGTTTTCGTTCCACTGAGCGTCAGACCCCGTAGAAAAGATCAAAGGATC
TTCTTGAGATCCTTTTTTTCTGCGCGTAATCTGCTGCTTGCAAACAAAAAAACCACCGCTACCAGCGGTG
GTTTGTTTGCCGGATCAAGAGCTACCAACTCTTTTTCCGAAGGTAACTGGCTTCAGCAGAGCGCAGATAC
CAAATACTGTCCTTCTAGTGTAGCCGTAGTTAGGCCACCACTTCAAGAACTCTGTAGCACCGCCTACATA
CCTCGCTCTGCTAATCCTGTTACCAGTGGCTGCTGCCAGTGGCGATAAGTCGTGTCTTACCGGGTTGGAC
TCAAGACGATAGTTACCGGATAAGGCGCAGCGGTCGGGCTGAACGGGGGGTTCGTGCACACAGCCCAGCT
TGGAGCGAACGACCTACACCGAACTGAGATACCTACAGCGTGAGCTATGAGAAAGCGCCACGCTTCCCGA
AGGGAGAAAGGCGGACAGGTATCCGGTAAGCGGCAGGGTCGGAACAGGAGAGCGCACGAGGGAGCTTCCA
GGGGGAAACGCCTGGTATCTTTATAGTCCTGTCGGGTTTCGCCACCTCTGACTTGAGCGTCGATTTTTGT
GATGCTCGTCAGGGGGGCGGAGCCTATGGAAAAACGCCAGCAACGCGGCCTTTTTACGGTTCCTGGCCTT
TTGCTGGCC
Features (pLannotate 1.2.2; 19 found; start..end, strand, type, name):
     17..257     +  promoter       U6 promoter: RNA polymerase III promoter for human U6 snRNA
    286..361     +  misc_RNA       gRNA scaffold: guide RNA scaffold for the Streptococcus pyogenes CRISPR/Cas9 system
    368..411     +  misc_RNA       gRNA scaffold (fragment): guide RNA scaffold for the Streptococcus pyogenes CRISPR/Cas9 system
    458..743     +  enhancer       CMV enhancer: human cytomegalovirus immediate early enhancer; contains an 18-bp deletion relative to the standard CMV enhancer
    745..1022    +  promoter       chicken β-actin promoter: No description available
   1023..1251    +  intron         hybrid intron: hybrid between chicken β-actin (CBA) and minute virus of mice (MMV) introns (Gray et al., 2011)
   1389..2990    +  CDS            Cas9(N): N-terminal portion of Streptococcus pyogenes Cas9 (Zetsche et al., 2015)
   2991..5489    +  CDS            Cas9(C): C-terminal portion of Streptococcus pyogenes Cas9 (Zetsche et al., 2015)
   5490..5537    +  CDS            nucleoplasmin NLS: bipartite nuclear localization signal from nucleoplasmin
   5607..6320    +  CDS            EGFP: EGFP is a basic (constitutively fluorescent) green fluorescent protein published in 1996, derived from Aequorea victoria. It is reported to be a rapidly-maturing weak dimer with moderate acid sensitivity.
   6354..6465    +  polyA_signal   bGH poly(A) signal: bovine growth hormone polyadenylation signal
   6570..6710    +  repeat_region  AAV2 ITR: inverted terminal repeat of adeno-associated virus serotype 2 inverted
   6715..6766    -  misc_feature   bom (fragment): basis of mobility region from pBR322
   6785..7165    +  rep_origin     M13 ori (sequence partly withheld): M13 bacteriophage origin of replication; arrow indicates direction of (+) strand synthesis
   7241..7290    -  misc_feature   bom (fragment): basis of mobility region from pBR322
   7392..7427    -  CDS            rop (fragment): Rop protein, which maintains plasmids at low copy number; rop
   7522..7626    +  promoter       AmpR promoter: bla
   7627..8487    +  CDS            AmpR: β-lactamase; bla; confers resistance to ampicillin, carbenicillin, and related antibiotics
   8658..9246    +  rep_origin     ori: high-copy-number ColE1/pMB1/pBR322/pUC origin of replication
