[The description below was written by a language model from this plasmid's Addgene catalogue record and pLannotate feature annotations shown in this document.]
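Description:
PX458_HMG20A_1 is an all-in-one mammalian CRISPR/Cas9 expression plasmid built on the PX458 backbone, carrying a single guide RNA directed at the 3' end of the human HMG20A gene. It is maintained in E. coli as a high-copy plasmid through a ColE1/pUC-type origin and selected with ampicillin via the β-lactamase gene. The annotated sequence (about 9.3 kb) also contains an M13 phage origin, a single AAV2 inverted terminal repeat, and small bom and rop fragments. These appear to be backbone remnants, and the lone ITR would not support AAV packaging.

The plasmid carries two expression units. A human U6 RNA polymerase III promoter drives the HMG20A-specific spacer, which was inserted by Gibson cloning upstream of the Streptococcus pyogenes guide RNA scaffold. A second, partial scaffold fragment is annotated just downstream. The other unit uses a hybrid CMV enhancer/chicken β-actin promoter with a chimeric intron to express S. pyogenes Cas9. The annotation tool splits Cas9 into N- and C-terminal portions, but they are contiguous and form one coding region, followed by a nucleoplasmin nuclear localization signal and EGFP, and terminated by the bovine growth hormone polyadenylation signal. The element linking Cas9 to EGFP is not annotated in the feature table. EGFP fluorescence allows transfected cells to be identified or sorted.

According to the depositor, the plasmid belongs to a CRISPR-based tagging system that adds an epitope tag, currently FLAG, to endogenous proteins. Cutting near the 3' end of HMG20A would promote insertion of a tag from a separately supplied donor template, which is not part of this construct. This allows ChIP-seq of the DNA-binding protein using an antibody against the tag.
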