Addgene plasmid #86318: PX458_HMG20A_1
Purpose: Encodes gRNA for 3' target of human HMG20A
Depositing lab: Eric Mendenhall & Richard M. Myers. Depositing organization: University of Alabama in Huntsville. Publication: CETCh-seq: CRISPR epitope tagging ChIP-seq of DNA-binding proteins. Savic D, Partridge EC, Newberry KM, Smith SB, Meadows SK, Roberts BS, Mackiewicz M, Mendenhall EM, Myers RM. Genome Res. 2015 Sep 9. 10.1101/gr.193540.115 PubMed 26355004.
Backbone
  Vector backbone: PX458
  Vector type: CRISPR
Growth in bacteria
  Bacterial resistance: Ampicillin, 100 μg/mL
  Growth temperature: 37°C
  Growth strain: DH5alpha
  Copy number: High Copy
Gene/Insert
  Gene/Insert name: gRNA against HMG20A
  gRNA/shRNA sequence: GTGAACAGACTCGATCGTTA
  Species: H. sapiens (human)
  Entrez Gene: HMG20A (a.k.a. HMGX1, HMGXB1)
  Cloning method: Gibson Cloning
  Sequencing primers: 5′ pBR322ori-F
Terms and licenses: Academic/Nonprofit Terms; Industry Terms: Not Available to Industry
Depositor comments: Note: This plasmid is part of the Mendenhall and Meyers CRISPR-based Tagging system to add a tag (currently using FLAG) to endogenous proteins. Please see https://www.addgene.org/crispr/tagging/ for more details.
How to cite: PX458_HMG20A_1 was a gift from Eric Mendenhall & Richard M. Myers (Addgene plasmid # 86318 ; http://n2t.net/addgene:86318 ; RRID:Addgene_86318)
