>Addgene plasmid #86318 | PX458_HMG20A_1 | addgene partial sequence | sequence record 170858 | Addgene Partial NGS Result
GACTATAAGGACCACGACGGAGACTACAAGGATCATGATATTGATTACAAAGACGATGACGATAAGATGG
CCCCAAAGAAGAAGCGGAAGGTCGGTATCCACGGAGTCCCAGCAGCCGACAAGAAGTACAGCATCGGCCT
GGACATCGGCACCAACTCTGTGGGCTGGGCCGTGATCACCGACGAGTACAAGGTGCCCAGCAAGAAATTC
AAGGTGCTGGGCAACACCGACCGGCACAGCATCAAGAAGAACCTGATCGGAGCCCTGCTGTTCGACAGCG
GCGAAACAGCCGAGGCCACCCGGCTGAAGAGAACCGCCAGAAGAAGATACACCAGACGGAAGAACCGGAT
CTGCTATCTGCAAGAGATCTTCAGCAACGAGATGGCCAAGGTGGACGACAGCTTCTTCCACAGACTGGAA
GAGTCCTTCCTGGTGGAAGAGGATAAGAAGCACGAGCGGCACCCCATCTTCGGCAACATCGTGGACGAGG
TGGCCTACCACGAGAAGTACCCCACCATCTACCACCTGAGAAAGAAACTGGTGGACAGCACCGACAAGGC
CGACCTGCGGCTGATCTATCTGGCCCTGGCCCACATGATCAAGTTCCGGGGCCACTTCCTGATCGAGGGC
GACCTGAACCCCGACAACAGCGACGTGGACAAGCTGTTCATCCAGCTGGTGCAGACCTACAACCAGCTGT
TCGAGGAAAACCCCATCAACGCCAGCGGCGTGGACGCCAAGGCCATCCTGTCTGCCAGACTGAGCAAGAG
CAGACGGCTGGAAAATCTGATCGCCCAGCTGCCCGGCGAGAAGAAGAATGGCCTGTTCGGAAACCTGATT
GCCCTGAGCCTGGGCCTGACCCCCAACTTCAAGAGCAACTTCGACCTGGCCGAGGATGCCAAACTGCAGC
TGAGCAAGGACACCTACGACGACGACCTGGACAACCTGCTGGCCCAGATCGGCGACCAGTACGCCGACCT
GTTTCTGGCCGCCAAGAACCTGTCCGACGCCATCCTGCTGAGCGACATCCTGAGAGTGAACACCGAGATC
ACCAAGGCCCCCCTGAGCGCCTCTATGATCAAGAGATACGACGAGCACCACCAGGACCTGACCCTGCTGA
AAGCTCTCGTGCGGCAGCAGCTGCCTGAGAAGTACAAAGAGATTTTCTTCGACCAGAGCAAGAACGGCTA
CGCCGGCTACATTGACGGCGGAGCCAGCCAGGAAGAGTTCTACAAGTTCATCAAGCCCATCCTGGAAAAG
ATGGACGGCACCGAGGAACTGCTCGTGAAGCTGAACAGAGAGGACCTGCTGCGGAAGCAGCGGACCTTCG
ACAACGGCAGCATCCCCCACCAGATCCACCTGGGAGAGCTGCACGCCATTCTGCGGCGGCAGGAAGATTT
TTACCCATTCCTGAAGGACAACCGGGAAAAGATCGAGAAGATCCTGACCTTCCGCATCCCCTACTACGTG
GGCCCTCTGGCCAGGGGAAACAGCAGATTCGCCTGGATGACCAGAAAGAGCGAGGAAACCATCACCCCCT
GGAACTTCGAGGAAGTGGTGGACAAGGGCGCTTCCGCCCAGAGCTTCATCGAGCGGATGACCAACTTCGA
TAAGAACCTGCCCAACGAGAAGGTGCTGCCCAAGCACAGCCTGCTGTACGAGTACTTCACCGTGTATAAC
GAGCTGACCAAAGTGAAATACGTGACCGAGGGAATGAGAAAGCCCGCCTTCCTGAGCGGCGAGCAGAAAA
AGGCCATCGTGGACCTGCTGTTCAAGACCAACCGGAAAGTGACCGTGAAGCAGCTGAAAGAGGACTACTT
CAAGAAAATCGAGTGCTTCGACTCCGTGGAAATCTCCGGCGTGGAAGATCGGTTCAACGCCTCCCTGGGC
ACATACCACGATCTGCTGAAAATTATCAAGGACAAGGACTTCCTGGACAATGAGGAAAACGAGGACATTC
TGGAAGATATCGTGCTGACCCTGACACTGTTTGAGGACAGAGAGATGATCGAGGAACGGCTGAAAACCTA
TGCCCACCTGTTCGACGACAAAGTGATGAAGCAGCTGAAGCGGCGGAGATACACCGGCTGGGGCAGGCTG
AGCCGGAAGCTGATCAACGGCATCCGGGACAAGCAGTCCGGCAAGACAATCCTGGATTTCCTGAAGTCCG
ACGGCTTCGCCAACAGAAACTTCATGCAGCTGATCCACGACGACAGCCTGACCTTTAAAGAGGACATCCA
GAAAGCCCAGGTGTCCGGCCAGGGCGATAGCCTGCACGAGCACATTGCCAATCTGGCCGGCAGCCCCGCC
ATTAAGAAGGGCATCCTGCAGACAGTGAAGGTGGTGGACGAGCTCGTGAAAGTGATGGGCCGGCACAAGC
CCGAGAACATCGTGATCGAAATGGCCAGAGAGAACCAGACCACCCAGAAGGGACAGAAGAACAGCCGCGA
GAGAATGAAGCGGATCGAAGAGGGCATCAAAGAGCTGGGCAGCCAGATCCTGAAAGAACACCCCGTGGAA
AACACCCAGCTGCAGAACGAGAAGCTGTACCTGTACTACCTGCAGAATGGGCGGGATATGTACGTGGACC
AGGAACTGGACATCAACCGGCTGTCCGACTACGATGTGGACCATATCGTGCCTCAGAGCTTTCTGAAGGA
CGACTCCATCGACAACAAGGTGCTGACCAGAAGCGACAAGAACCGGGGCAAGAGCGACAACGTGCCCTCC
GAAGAGGTCGTGAAGAAGATGAAGAACTACTGGCGGCAGCTGCTGAACGCCAAGCTGATTACCCAGAGAA
AGTTCGACAATCTGACCAAGGCCGAGAGAGGCGGCCTGAGCGAACTGGATAAGGCCGGCTTCATCAAGAG
ACAGCTGGTGGAAACCCGGCAGATCACAAAGCACGTGGCACAGATCCTGGACTCCCGGATGAACACTAAG
TACGACGAGAATGACAAGCTGATCCGGGAAGTGAAAGTGATCACCCTGAAGTCCAAGCTGGTGTCCGATT
TCCGGAAGGATTTCCAGTTTTACAAAGTGCGCGAGATCAACAACTACCACCACGCCCACGACGCCTACCT
GAACGCCGTCGTGGGAACCGCCCTGATCAAAAAGTACCCTAAGCTGGAAAGCGAGTTCGTGTACGGCGAC
TACAAGGTGTACGACGTGCGGAAGATGATCGCCAAGAGCGAGCAGGAAATCGGCAAGGCTACCGCCAAGT
ACTTCTTCTACAGCAACATCATGAACTTTTTCAAGACCGAGATTACCCTGGCCAACGGCGAGATCCGGAA
GCGGCCTCTGATCGAGACAAACGGCGAAACCGGGGAGATCGTGTGGGATAAGGGCCGGGATTTTGCCACC
GTGCGGAAAGTGCTGAGCATGCCCCAAGTGAATATCGTGAAAAAGACCGAGGTGCAGACAGGCGGCTTCA
GCAAAGAGTCTATCCTGCCCAAGAGGAACAGCGATAAGCTGATCGCCAGAAAGAAGGACTGGGACCCTAA
GAAGTACGGCGGCTTCGACAGCCCCACCGTGGCCTATTCTGTGCTGGTGGTGGCCAAAGTGGAAAAGGGC
AAGTCCAAGAAACTGAAGAGTGTGAAAGAGCTGCTGGGGATCACCATCATGGAAAGAAGCAGCTTCGAGA
AGAATCCCATCGACTTTCTGGAAGCCAAGGGCTACAAAGAAGTGAAAAAGGACCTGATCATCAAGCTGCC
TAAGTACTCCCTGTTCGAGCTGGAAAACGGCCGGAAGAGAATGCTGGCCTCTGCCGGCGAACTGCAGAAG
GGAAACGAACTGGCCCTGCCCTCCAAATATGTGAACTTCCTGTACCTGGCCAGCCACTATGAGAAGCTGA
AGGGCTCCCCCGAGGATAATGAGCAGAAACAGCTGTTTGTGGAACAGCACAAGCACTACCTGGACGAGAT
CATCGAGCAGATCAGCGAGTTCTCCAAGAGAGTGATCCTGGCCGACGCTAATCTGGACAAAGTGCTGTCC
GCCTACAACAAGCACCGGGATAAGCCCATCAGAGAGCAGGCCGAGAATATCATCCACCTGTTTACCCTGA
CCAATCTGGGAGCCCCTGCCGCCTTCAAGTACTTTGACACCACCATCGACCGGAAGAGGTACACCAGCAC
CAAAGAGGTGCTGGACGCCACCCTGATCCACCAGAGCATCACCGGCCTGTACGAGACACGGATCGACCTG
TCTCAGCTGGGAGGCGACAAAAGGCCGGCGGCCACGAAAAAGGCCGGCCAGGCAAAAAAGAAAAAGGAAT
TCGGCAGTGGAGAGGGCAGAGGAAGTCTGCTAACATGCGGTGACGTCGAGGAGAATCCTGGCCCAGTGAG
CAAGGGCGAGGAGCTGTTCACCGGGGTGGTGCCCATCCTGGTCGAGCTGGACGGCGACGTAAACGGCCAC
AAGTTCAGCGTGTCCGGCGAGGGCGAGGGCGATGCCACCTACGGCAAGCTGACCCTGAAGTTCATCTGCA
CCACCGGCAAGCTGCCCGTGCCCTGGCCCACCCTCGTGACCACCCTGACCTACGGCGTGCAGTGCTTCAG
CCGCTACCCCGACCACATGAAGCAGCACGACTTCTTCAAGTCCGCCATGCCCGAAGGCTACGTCCAGGAG
CGCACCATCTTCTTCAAGGACGACGGCAACTACAAGACCCGCGCCGAGGTGAAGTTCGAGGGCGACACCC
TGGTGAACCGCATCGAGCTGAAGGGCATCGACTTCAAGGAGGACGGCAACATCCTGGGGCACAAGCTGGA
GTACAACTACAACAGCCACAACGTCTATATCATGGCCGACAAGCAGAAGAACGGCATCAAGGTGAACTTC
AAGATCCGCCACAACATCGAGGACGGCAGCGTGCAGCTCGCCGACCACTACCAGCAGAACACCCCCATCG
GCGACGGCCCCGTGCTGCTGCCCGACAACCACTACCTGAGCACCCAGTCCGCCCTGAGCAAAGACCCCAA
CGAGAAGCGCGATCACATGGTCCTGCTGGAGTTCGTGACCGCCGCCGGGATCACTCTCGGCATGGACGAG
CTGTACAAGGAATTCTAACTAGAGCTCGCTGATCAGCCTCGACTGTGCCTTCTAGTTGCCAGCCATCTGT
TGTTTGCCCCTCCCCCGTGCCTTCCTTGACCCTGGAAGGTGCCACTCCCACTGTCCTTTCCTAATAAAAT
GAGGAAATTGCATCGCATTGTCTGAGTAGGTGTCATTCTATTCTGGGGGGTGGGGTGGGGCAGGACAGCA
AGGGGGAGGATTGGGAAGAGAATAGCAGGCATGCTGGGGAGCGGCCGCAGGAACCCCTAGTGATGGAGTT
GGCCACTCCCTCTCTGCGCGCTCGCTCGCTCACTGAGGCCGGGCGACCAAAGGTCGCCCGACGCCCGGGC
TTTGCCCGGGCGGCCTCAGTGAGCGAGCGAGCGCGCAGCTGCCTGCAGGGGCGCCTGATGCGGTATTTTC
TCCTTACGCATCTGTGCGGTATTTCACACCGCATA
[95 nt withheld, positions 5496-5590]
T
[46 nt withheld, positions 5592-5637]
C
[141 nt withheld, positions 5639-5779]
CCTTTGACGTTGGAGTCCACGTTCTTT
[37 nt withheld, positions 5807-5843]
ACTCTATCTCGGGCTATTCTTTTGATTTATAAGGGATTTTGCCGATTTCGGTCTATTGGTTAAAAAATGA
GCTGATTTAACAAAAATTTAACGCGAATTTTAACAAAATATTAACGTTTACAATTTTATGGTGCACTCTC
AGTACAATCTGCTCTGATGCCGCATAGTTAAGCCAGCCCCGACACCCGCCAACACCCGCTGACGCGCCCT
GACGGGCTTGTCTGCTCCCGGCATCCGCTTACAGACAAGCTGTGACCGTCTCCGGGAGCTGCATGTGTCA
GAGGTTTTCACCGTCATCACCGAAACGCGCGAGACGAAAGGGCCTCGTGATACGCCTATTTTTATAGGTT
AATGTCATGATAATAATGGTTTCTTAGACGTCAGGTGGCACTTTTCGGGGAAATGTGCGCGGAACCCCTA
TTTGTTTATTTTTCTAAATACATTCAAATATGTATCCGCTCATGAGACAATAACCCTGATAAATGCTTCA
ATAATATTGAAAAAGGAAGAGTATGAGTATTCAACATTTCCGTGTCGCCCTTATTCCCTTTTTTGCGGCA
TTTTGCCTTCCTGTTTTTGCTCACCCAGAAACGCTGGTGAAAGTAAAAGATGCTGAAGATCAGTTGGGTG
CACGAGTGGGTTACATCGAACTGGATCTCAACAGCGGTAAGATCCTTGAGAGTTTTCGCCCCGAAGAACG
TTTTCCAATGATGAGCACTTTTAAAGTTCTGCTATGTGGCGCGGTATTATCCCGTATTGACGCCGGGCAA
GAGCAACTCGGTCGCCGCATACACTATTCTCAGAATGACTTGGTTGAGTACTCACCAGTCACAGAAAAGC
ATCTTACGGATGGCATGACAGTAAGAGAATTATGCAGTGCTGCCATAACCATGAGTGATAACACTGCGGC
CAACTTACTTCTGACAACGATCGGAGGACCGAAGGAGCTAACCGCTTTTTTGCACAACATGGGGGATCAT
GTAACTCGCCTTGATCGTTGGGAACCGGAGCTGAATGAAGCCATACCAAACGACGAGCGTGACACCACGA
TGCCTGTAGCAATGGCAACAACGTTGCGCAAACTATTAACTGGCGAACTACTTACTCTAGCTTCCCGGCA
ACAATTAATAGACTGGATGGAGGCGGATAAAGTTGCAGGACCACTTCTGCGCTCGGCCCTTCCGGCTGGC
TGGTTTATTGCTGATAAATCTGGAGCCGGTGAGCGTGGAAGCCGCGGTATCATTGCAGCACTGGGGCCAG
ATGGTAAGCCCTCCCGTATCGTAGTTATCTACACGACGGGGAGTCAGGCAACTATGGATGAACGAAATAG
ACAGATCGCTGAGATAGGTGCCTCACTGATTAAGCATTGGTAACTGTCAGACCAAGTTTACTCATATATA
CTTTAGATTGATTTAAAACTTCATTTTTAATTTAAAAGGATCTAGGTGAAGATCCTTTTTGATAATCTCA
TGACCAAAATCCCTTAACGTGAGTTTTCGTTCCACTGAGCGTCAGACCCCGTAGAAAAGATCAAAGGATC
TTCTTGAGATCCTTTTTTTCTGCGCGTAATCTGCTGCTTGCAAACAAAAAAACCACCGCTACCAGCGGTG
GTTTGTTTGCCGGATCAAGAGCTACCAACTCTTTTTCCGAAGGTAACTGGCTTCAGCAGAGCGCAGATAC
CAAATACTGTTCTTCTAGTGTAGCCGTAGTTAGGCCACCACTTCAAGAACTCTGTAGCACCGCCTACATA
CCTCGCTCTGCTAATCCTGTTACCAGTGGCTGCTGCCAGTGGCGATAAGTCGTGTCTTACCGGGTTGGAC
TCAAGACGATAGTTACCGGATAAGGCGCAGCGGTCGGGCTGAACGGGGGGTTCGTGCACACAGCCCAGCT
TGGAGCGAACGACCTACACCGAACTGAGATACCTACAGCGTGAGCTATGAGAAAGCGCCACGCTTCCCGA
AGGGAGAAAGGCGGACAGGTATCCGGTAAGCGGCAGGGTCGGAACAGGAGAGCGCACGAGGGAGCTTCCA
GGGGGAAACGCCTGGTATCTTTATAGTCCTGTCGGGTTTCGCCACCTCTGACTTGAGCGTCGATTTTTGT
GATGCTCGTCAGGGGGGCGGAGCCTATGGAAAAACGCCAGCAACGCGGCCTTTTTACGGTTCCTGGCCTT
TTGCTGGCCTTTTGCTCACATGTGAGGGCCTATTTCCCATGATTCCTTCATATTTGCATATACGATACAA
GGCTGTTAGAGAGATAATTGGAATTAATTTGACTGTAAACACAAAGATATTAGTACAAAATACGTGACGT
AGAAAGTAATAATTTCTTGGGTAGTTTGCAGTTTTAAAATTATGTTTTAAAATGGACTATCATATGCTTA
CCGTAACTTGAAAGTATTTCGATTTCTTGGCTTTATATATCTTGTGGAAAGGACGAAACACCGTGAACAG
ACTCGATCGTTAGTTTTAGAGCTAGAAATAGCAAGTTAAAATAAGGCTAGTCCGTTATCAACTTGAAAAA
GTGGCACCGAGTCGGTGCTTTTTTGTTTTAGAGCTAGAAATAGCAAGTTAAAATAAGGCTAGTCCGTTTT
TAGCGCGTGCGCCAATTCTGCAGACAAATGGCTCTAGAGGTACC
